Addgene plasmid #106275: pcDNA-CasE-p300-Flag
Purpose: Encodes E.coli CRISPR Type I-E CasE with N-terminal fusion of E tag epitope and NLS and C-terminal fusion of NLS, human p300 HAT core (aa1048-1664), and Flag tag epitope driven by CMV promoter
Depositing lab: Charles Gersbach. Depositing organization: Duke University. Publication: Targeted transcriptional modulation with type I CRISPR-Cas systems in human cells. Pickar-Oliver A, Black JB, Lewis MM, Mutchnick KJ, Klann TS, Gilcrest KA, Sitton MJ, Nelson CE, Barrera A, Bartelt LC, Reddy TE, Beisel CL, Barrangou R, Gersbach CA. Nat Biotechnol. 2019 Sep 23. pii: 10.1038/s41587-019-0235-7. doi: 10.1038/s41587-019-0235-7. PubMed 31548729.
Backbone
  Vector backbone: pcDNA
  Total vector size (bp): 7950
  Vector type: Mammalian Expression, CRISPR
Growth in bacteria
  Bacterial resistance: Ampicillin, 100 μg/mL
  Growth temperature: 37°C
  Growth strain: NEB Stable
  Copy number: High Copy
Gene/Insert
  Gene/Insert name: EcoCasE-p300
  Insert size (bp): 2616
  Promoter: CMV
  Tag / fusion protein: E tag, NLS (N terminal on insert); Flag (C terminal on insert)
  Cloning method: Gibson Cloning
  Sequencing primers: 5′ TAATACGACTCACTATAGG
Terms and licenses: Academic/Nonprofit Terms; Industry Terms: Not Available to Industry
How to cite: pcDNA-CasE-p300-Flag was a gift from Charles Gersbach (Addgene plasmid # 106275 ; http://n2t.net/addgene:106275 ; RRID:Addgene_106275)
