[The description below was written by a language model from this plasmid's Addgene catalogue record and pLannotate feature annotations shown in this document.]
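Description:
pcDNA-CasE-p300-Flag is a mammalian expression plasmid on a pcDNA backbone that produces a fusion of the Escherichia coli type I-E CRISPR protein CasE (Cas6e) to the catalytic histone acetyltransferase core of human p300 (residues 1048–1664). It is maintained in E. coli at high copy through a ColE1/pUC-type origin with ampicillin selection via β-lactamase. It also carries an f1 origin and an SV40 promoter-driven neomycin phosphotransferase cassette with an SV40 polyadenylation signal, which could support G418 selection in mammalian cells. The catalogue lists the plasmid at 7,950 bp, while the sequenced record behind the feature table is 8,071 nt. The short annotations for an HIV-1 LTR, ble, lacI and bom are fragments and appear to be backbone remnants rather than functional parts.

Expression is driven by the human CMV immediate-early enhancer and promoter and terminated by the bovine growth hormone polyadenylation signal. A T7 promoter lies just upstream of the coding region. According to the catalogue, the open reading frame begins with an E tag epitope and a nuclear localisation signal, followed by CasE, a second NLS, the p300 core and a C-terminal Flag tag. The small tags and NLS elements are not individually annotated in the feature table, although the CasE and p300 core coding sequences are.

CasE is a subunit of the Cascade complex, which uses a crRNA to bind matching double-stranded DNA. Tethering the p300 acetyltransferase domain to CasE is therefore intended to bring an activating chromatin-modifying activity to crRNA-specified genomic sites. The associated work concerns targeted transcriptional modulation with type I CRISPR-Cas systems in human cells. The other Cascade subunits and the crRNA are not encoded on this plasmid, so they would have to be supplied separately.
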