Features (pLannotate 1.2.2; 21 found; start..end, strand, type, name):
      1..380     +  enhancer       CMV enhancer: human cytomegalovirus immediate early enhancer
    381..584     +  promoter       CMV promoter: human cytomegalovirus (CMV) immediate early promoter
    580..613     +  LTR            5' LTR (truncated) (fragment): truncated 5' long terminal repeat (LTR) from HIV-1
    629..647     +  promoter       T7 promoter: promoter for bacteriophage T7 RNA polymerase
    751..1347    +  CDS            casE: CAS6_ECOLI - Also known as cas6e, ygcH. Experimental evidence at protein level: Swiss-Prot protein existence level 1. A component of Cascade, which participates in CRISPR interference, the third stage of CRISPR immunity. Cascade binds both crRNA and in a sequence-specific manner negatively supercoiled dsDNA target. This leads to the formation of an R-loop in which the crRNA binds the target DNA, displacing the noncomplementary strand. Cas3 is recruited to Cascade, nicks target DNA and then unwinds and cleaves the target, leading to DNA degradation and invader neutralization. From Escherichia c
   1408..3258    +  CDS            p300 core: catalytic histone acetyltransferase core of the human E1A-associated protein p300 (Delvecchio et al., 2013); EP300
   3434..3658    +  polyA_signal   bGH poly(A) signal: bovine growth hormone polyadenylation signal
   3662..3683    +  promoter       SV40 promoter (fragment): SV40 enhancer and early promoter
   3704..4132    +  rep_origin     f1 ori (sequence partly withheld): f1 bacteriophage origin of replication; arrow indicates direction of (+) strand synthesis
   4146..4475    +  promoter       SV40 promoter: SV40 enhancer and early promoter
   4542..5333    +  CDS            neo: KKA2_KLEPN - Also known as kan, nptII. Experimental evidence at protein level: Swiss-Prot protein existence level 1. Resistance to kanamycin, neomycin, paromomycin, ribostamycin, butirosin and gentamicin B. From Klebsiella pneumoniae.
   5357..5515    +  CDS            ble (fragment): BLE_KLEPN - Experimental evidence at protein level: Swiss-Prot protein existence level 1. Binding protein with a strong affinity to the bleomycin family of antibiotics. Binds to CL990; an antimitotic-antibiotic compound. From Klebsiella pneumoniae.
   5510..5631    +  polyA_signal   SV40 poly(A) signal: SV40 polyadenylation signal
   5704..5720    -  protein_bind   lac operator: The lac repressor binds to the lac operator to inhibit transcription in E. coli. This inhibition can be relieved by adding lactose or isopropyl-β-D-thiogalactopyranoside (IPTG). lac repressor encoded by lacI
   5728..5758    -  promoter       lac promoter: promoter for the E. coli lac operon
   5773..5794    -  protein_bind   CAP binding site: CAP binding activates transcription in the presence of cAMP. E. coli catabolite activator protein
   5807..5899    -  CDS            lacI (fragment): lac repressor; lacI; The lac repressor binds to the lac operator to inhibit transcription in E. coli. This inhibition can be relieved by adding lactose or isopropyl-β-D-thiogalactopyranoside (IPTG).
   6082..6670    -  rep_origin     ori: high-copy-number ColE1/pMB1/pBR322/pUC origin of replication
   6841..7701    -  CDS            AmpR: β-lactamase; bla; confers resistance to ampicillin, carbenicillin, and related antibiotics
   7702..7806    -  promoter       AmpR promoter: bla
   7865..7917    -  misc_feature   bom (fragment): basis of mobility region from pBR322
>Addgene plasmid #106275 | pcDNA-CasE-p300-Flag | addgene full sequence | sequence record 247907 | Addgene NGS Result
GACATTGATTATTGACTAGTTATTAATAGTAATCAATTACGGGGTCATTAGTTCATAGCCCATATATGGA
GTTCCGCGTTACATAACTTACGGTAAATGGCCCGCCTGGCTGACCGCCCAACGACCCCCGCCCATTGACG
TCAATAATGACGTATGTTCCCATAGTAACGCCAATAGGGACTTTCCATTGACGTCAATGGGTGGAGTATT
TACGGTAAACTGCCCACTTGGCAGTACATCAAGTGTATCATATGCCAAGTACGCCCCCTATTGACGTCAA
TGACGGTAAATGGCCCGCCTGGCATTATGCCCAGTACATGACCTTATGGGACTTTCCTACTTGGCAGTAC
ATCTACGTATTAGTCATCGCTATTACCATGGTGATGCGGTTTTGGCAGTACATCAATGGGCGTGGATAGC
GGTTTGACTCACGGGGATTTCCAAGTCTCCACCCCATTGACGTCAATGGGAGTTTGTTTTGGCACCAAAA
TCAACGGGACTTTCCAAAATGTCGTAACAACTCCGCCCCATTGACGCAAATGGGCGGTAGGCGTGTACGG
TGGGAGGTCTATATAAGCAGAGCTCTCTGGCTAACTAGAGAACCCACTGCTTACTGGCTTATCGAAATTA
ATACGACTCACTATAGGGAGACCCAAGCTGGCTAGCGCCGCCACCATGGGTGCCCCAGTTCCCTATCCCG
ACCCACTGGAGCCAAGGATGGCGCCTAAGAAGAAGCGCAAGGTGCGGGGCATGTATCTCAGTAAAGTCAT
CATTGCCAGGGCCTGGAGCAGGGATCTTTACCAACTTCACCAGGGATTATGGCATTTATTTCCAAACAGA
CCGGATGCTGCTCGTGATTTTCTTTTTCATGTTGAGAAGCGAAACACACCAGAAGGCTGTCATGTTTTAT
TGCAGTCAGCGCAAATGCCTGTTTCAACTGCCGTTGCGACAGTCATTAAAACTAAACAGGTTGAATTTCA
ACTTCAGGTTGGTGTTCCACTCTATTTTCGGCTTCGGGCAAATCCGATCAAAACTATTCTCGACAATCAA
AAGCGCCTGGACAGTAAAGGGAATATTAAACGCTGTCGGGTTCCGTTAATAAAAGAAGCAGAACAAATCG
CGTGGTTGCAACGTAAATTGGGCAATGCGGCGCGCGTTGAAGATGTGCATCCCATATCGGAACGGCCACA
GTATTTTTCTGGTGATGGTAAAAGTGGAAAGATCCAAACGGTTTGCTTTGAAGGTGTGCTCACCATCAAC
GACGCGCCAGCGTTAATAGATCTTGTACAGCAAGGTATTGGGCCAGCTAAATCGATGGGATGTGGCTTGC
TATCTTTGGCTCCACTGCGGGGCAAGCGACCTGCCGCCACAAAGAAGGCTGGACAGGCTAAGAAGAAGAA
AGGATCCATTTTCAAACCAGAAGAACTACGACAGGCACTGATGCCAACTTTGGAGGCACTTTACCGTCAG
GATCCAGAATCCCTTCCCTTTCGTCAACCTGTGGACCCTCAGCTTTTAGGAATCCCTGATTACTTTGATA
TTGTGAAGAGCCCCATGGATCTTTCTACCATTAAGAGGAAGTTAGACACTGGACAGTATCAGGAGCCCTG
GCAGTATGTCGATGATATTTGGCTTATGTTCAATAATGCCTGGTTATATAACCGGAAAACATCACGGGTA
TACAAATACTGCTCCAAGCTCTCTGAGGTCTTTGAACAAGAAATTGACCCAGTGATGCAAAGCCTTGGAT
ACTGTTGTGGCAGAAAGTTGGAGTTCTCTCCACAGACACTGTGTTGCTACGGCAAACAGTTGTGCACAAT
ACCTCGTGATGCCACTTATTACAGTTACCAGAACAGGTATCATTTCTGTGAGAAGTGTTTCAATGAGATC
CAAGGGGAGAGCGTTTCTTTGGGGGATGACCCTTCCCAGCCTCAAACTACAATAAATAAAGAACAATTTT
CCAAGAGAAAAAATGACACACTGGATCCTGAACTGTTTGTTGAATGTACAGAGTGCGGAAGAAAGATGCA
TCAGATCTGTGTCCTTCACCATGAGATCATCTGGCCTGCTGGATTCGTCTGTGATGGCTGTTTAAAGAAA
AGTGCACGAACTAGGAAAGAAAATAAGTTTTCTGCTAAAAGGTTGCCATCTACCAGACTTGGCACCTTTC
TAGAGAATCGTGTGAATGACTTTCTGAGGCGACAGAATCACCCTGAGTCAGGAGAGGTCACTGTTAGAGT
AGTTCATGCTTCTGACAAAACCGTGGAAGTAAAACCAGGCATGAAAGCAAGGTTTGTGGACAGTGGAGAG
ATGGCAGAATCCTTTCCATACCGAACCAAAGCCCTCTTTGCCTTTGAAGAAATTGATGGTGTTGACCTGT
GCTTCTTTGGCATGCATGTTCAAGAGTATGGCTCTGACTGCCCTCCACCCAACCAGAGGAGAGTATACAT
ATCTTACCTCGATAGTGTTCATTTCTTCCGTCCTAAATGCTTGAGGACTGCAGTCTATCATGAAATCCTA
ATTGGATATTTAGAATATGTCAAGAAATTAGGTTACACAACAGGGCATATTTGGGCATGTCCACCAAGTG
AGGGAGATGATTATATCTTCCATTGCCATCCTCCTGACCAGAAGATACCCAAGCCCAAGCGACTGCAGGA
ATGGTACAAAAAAATGCTTGACAAGGCTGTATCAGAGCGTATTGTCCATGACTACAAGGATATTTTTAAA
CAAGCTACTGAAGATAGATTAACAAGTGCAAAGGAATTGCCTTATTTCGAGGGTGATTTCTGGCCCAATG
TTCTGGAAGAAAGCATTAAGGAACTGGAACAGGAGGAAGAAGAGAGAAAACGAGAGGAAAACACCAGCAA
TGAAAGCACAGATGTGACCAAGGGAGACAGCAAAAATGCTAAAAAGAAGAATAATAAGAAAACCAGCAAA
AATAAGAGCAGCCTGAGTAGGGGCAACAAGAAGAAACCCGGGATGCCCAATGTATCTAACGACCTCTCAC
AGAAACTATATGCCACCATGGAGAAGCATAAAGAGGTCTTCTTTGTGATCCGCCTCATTGCTGGCCCTGC
TGCCAACTCCCTGCCTCCCATTGTTGATCCTGATCCTCTCATCCCCTGCGATCTGATGGATGGTCGGGAT
GCGTTTCTCACGCTGGCAAGGGACAAGCACCTGGAGTTCTCTTCACTCCGAAGAGCCCAGTGGTCCACCA
TGTGCATGCTGGTGGAGCTGCACACGCAGAGCCAGGACGGATCCGATTACAAAGACGATGACGATAAGTG
AGTTTAAACCGCTGATCAGCCTCGACTGTGAGCAATGGCCGGGGCAAGCGACCTGCCGCCACAAAGAAGG
CTGGACAGGCTAAGAAGAAGAAAGATTACAAAGACGATGACGATAATGAGTTTAAACCGCTGATCAGCCT
CGACTGTGCCTTCTAGTTGCCAGCCATCTGTTGTTTGCCCCTCCCCCGTGCCTTCCTTGACCCTGGAAGG
TGCCACTCCCACTGTCCTTTCCTAATAAAATGAGGAAATTGCATCGCATTGTCTGAGTAGGTGTCATTCT
ATTCTGGGGGGTGGGGTGGGGCAGGACAGCAAGGGGGAGGATTGGGAAGACAATAGCAGGCATGCTGGGG
ATGCGGTGGGCTCTATGGCTTCTGAGGCGGAAAGAACCAGCTGGGGCTCTAGGGGGTATCCCC
[124 nt withheld, positions 3704-3827]
C
[91 nt withheld, positions 3829-3919]
A
[49 nt withheld, positions 3921-3969]
CCTTTGACGTTGGAGTCCACGTTCTTT
[37 nt withheld, positions 3997-4033]
ACCCTATCTCGGTCTATTCTTTTGATTTATAAGGGATTTTGCCGATTTCGGCCTATTGGTTAAAAAATGA
GCTGATTTAACAAAAATTTAACGCGAATTAATTCTGTGGAATGTGTGTCAGTTAGGGTGTGGAAAGTCCC
CAGGCTCCCCAGCAGGCAGAAGTATGCAAAGCATGCATCTCAATTAGTCAGCAACCAGGTGTGGAAAGTC
CCCAGGCTCCCCAGCAGGCAGAAGTATGCAAAGCATGCATCTCAATTAGTCAGCAACCATAGTCCCGCCC
CTAACTCCGCCCATCCCGCCCCTAACTCCGCCCAGTTCCGCCCATTCTCCGCCCCATGGCTGACTAATTT
TTTTTATTTATGCAGAGGCCGAGGCCGCCTCTGCCTCTGAGCTATTCCAGAAGTAGTGAGGAGGCTTTTT
TGGAGGCCTAGGCTTTTGCAAAAAGCTCCCGGGAGCTTGTATATCCATTTTCGGATCTGATCAAGAGACA
GGATGAGGATCGTTTCGCATGATTGAACAAGATGGATTGCACGCAGGTTCTCCGGCCGCTTGGGTGGAGA
GGCTATTCGGCTATGACTGGGCACAACAGACAATCGGCTGCTCTGATGCCGCCGTGTTCCGGCTGTCAGC
GCAGGGGCGCCCGGTTCTTTTTGTCAAGACCGACCTGTCCGGTGCCCTGAATGAACTGCAGGACGAGGCA
GCGCGGCTATCGTGGCTGGCCACGACGGGCGTTCCTTGCGCAGCTGTGCTCGACGTTGTCACTGAAGCGG
GAAGGGACTGGCTGCTATTGGGCGAAGTGCCGGGGCAGGATCTCCTGTCATCTCACCTTGCTCCTGCCGA
GAAAGTATCCATCATGGCTGATGCAATGCGGCGGCTGCATACGCTTGATCCGGCTACCTGCCCATTCGAC
CACCAAGCGAAACATCGCATCGAGCGAGCACGTACTCGGATGGAAGCCGGTCTTGTCGATCAGGATGATC
TGGACGAAGAGCATCAGGGGCTCGCGCCAGCCGAACTGTTCGCCAGGCTCAAGGCGCGCATGCCCGACGG
CGAGGATCTCGTCGTGACCCATGGCGATGCCTGCTTGCCGAATATCATGGTGGAAAATGGCCGCTTTTCT
GGATTCATCGACTGTGGCCGGCTGGGTGTGGCGGACCGCTATCAGGACATAGCGTTGGCTACCCGTGATA
TTGCTGAAGAGCTTGGCGGCGAATGGGCTGACCGCTTCCTCGTGCTTTACGGTATCGCCGCTCCCGATTC
GCAGCGCATCGCCTTCTATCGCCTTCTTGACGAGTTCTTCTGAGCGGGACTCTGGGGTTCGAAATGACCG
ACCAAGCGACGCCCAACCTGCCATCACGAGATTTCGATTCCACCGCCGCCTTCTATGAAAGGTTGGGCTT
CGGAATCGTTTTCCGGGACGCCGGCTGGATGATCCTCCAGCGCGGGGATCTCATGCTGGAGTTCTTCGCC
CACCCCAACTTGTTTATTGCAGCTTATAATGGTTACAAATAAAGCAATAGCATCACAAATTTCACAAATA
AAGCATTTTTTTCACTGCATTCTAGTTGTGGTTTGTCCAAACTCATCAATGTATCTTATCATGTCTGTAT
ACCGTCGACCTCTAGCTAGAGCTTGGCGTAATCATGGTCATAGCTGTTTCCTGTGTGAAATTGTTATCCG
CTCACAATTCCACACAACATACGAGCCGGAAGCATAAAGTGTAAAGCCTGGGGTGCCTAATGAGTGAGCT
AACTCACATTAATTGCGTTGCGCTCACTGCCCGCTTTCCAGTCGGGAAACCTGTCGTGCCAGCTGCATTA
ATGAATCGGCCAACGCGCGGGGAGAGGCGGTTTGCGTATTGGGCGCTCTTCCGCTTCCTCGCTCACTGAC
TCGCTGCGCTCGGTCGTTCGGCTGCGGCGAGCGGTATCAGCTCACTCAAAGGCGGTAATACGGTTATCCA
CAGAATCAGGGGATAACGCAGGAAAGAACATGTGAGCAAAAGGCCAGCAAAAGGCCAGGAACCGTAAAAA
GGCCGCGTTGCTGGCGTTTTTCCATAGGCTCCGCCCCCCTGACGAGCATCACAAAAATCGACGCTCAAGT
CAGAGGTGGCGAAACCCGACAGGACTATAAAGATACCAGGCGTTTCCCCCTGGAAGCTCCCTCGTGCGCT
CTCCTGTTCCGACCCTGCCGCTTACCGGATACCTGTCCGCCTTTCTCCCTTCGGGAAGCGTGGCGCTTTC
TCATAGCTCACGCTGTAGGTATCTCAGTTCGGTGTAGGTCGTTCGCTCCAAGCTGGGCTGTGTGCACGAA
CCCCCCGTTCAGCCCGACCGCTGCGCCTTATCCGGTAACTATCGTCTTGAGTCCAACCCGGTAAGACACG
ACTTATCGCCACTGGCAGCAGCCACTGGTAACAGGATTAGCAGAGCGAGGTATGTAGGCGGTGCTACAGA
GTTCTTGAAGTGGTGGCCTAACTACGGCTACACTAGAAGAACAGTATTTGGTATCTGCGCTCTGCTGAAG
CCAGTTACCTTCGGAAAAAGAGTTGGTAGCTCTTGATCCGGCAAACAAACCACCGCTGGTAGCGGTGGTT
TTTTTGTTTGCAAGCAGCAGATTACGCGCAGAAAAAAAGGATCTCAAGAAGATCCTTTGATCTTTTCTAC
GGGGTCTGACGCTCAGTGGAACGAAAACTCACGTTAAGGGATTTTGGTCATGAGATTATCAAAAAGGATC
TTCACCTAGATCCTTTTAAATTAAAAATGAAGTTTTAAATCAATCTAAAGTATATATGAGTAAACTTGGT
CTGACAGTTACCAATGCTTAATCAGTGAGGCACCTATCTCAGCGATCTGTCTATTTCGTTCATCCATAGT
TGCCTGACTCCCCGTCGTGTAGATAACTACGATACGGGAGGGCTTACCATCTGGCCCCAGTGCTGCAATG
ATACCGCGAGACCCACGCTCACCGGCTCCAGATTTATCAGCAATAAACCAGCCAGCCGGAAGGGCCGAGC
GCAGAAGTGGTCCTGCAACTTTATCCGCCTCCATCCAGTCTATTAATTGTTGCCGGGAAGCTAGAGTAAG
TAGTTCGCCAGTTAATAGTTTGCGCAACGTTGTTGCCATTGCTACAGGCATCGTGGTGTCACGCTCGTCG
TTTGGTATGGCTTCATTCAGCTCCGGTTCCCAACGATCAAGGCGAGTTACATGATCCCCCATGTTGTGCA
AAAAAGCGGTTAGCTCCTTCGGTCCTCCGATCGTTGTCAGAAGTAAGTTGGCCGCAGTGTTATCACTCAT
GGTTATGGCAGCACTGCATAATTCTCTTACTGTCATGCCATCCGTAAGATGCTTTTCTGTGACTGGTGAG
TACTCAACCAAGTCATTCTGAGAATAGTGTATGCGGCGACCGAGTTGCTCTTGCCCGGCGTCAATACGGG
ATAATACCGCGCCACATAGCAGAACTTTAAAAGTGCTCATCATTGGAAAACGTTCTTCGGGGCGAAAACT
CTCAAGGATCTTACCGCTGTTGAGATCCAGTTCGATGTAACCCACTCGTGCACCCAACTGATCTTCAGCA
TCTTTTACTTTCACCAGCGTTTCTGGGTGAGCAAAAACAGGAAGGCAAAATGCCGCAAAAAAGGGAATAA
GGGCGACACGGAAATGTTGAATACTCATACTCTTCCTTTTTCAATATTATTGAAGCATTTATCAGGGTTA
TTGTCTCATGAGCGGATACATATTTGAATGTATTTAGAAAAATAAACAAATAGGGGTTCCGCGCACATTT
CCCCGAAAAGTGCCACCTGACGTCGACGGATCGGGAGATCTCCCGATCCCCTATGGTGCACTCTCAGTAC
AATCTGCTCTGATGCCGCATAGTTAAGCCAGTATCTGCTCCCTGCTTGTGTGTTGGAGGTCGCTGAGTAG
TGCGCGAGCAAAATTTAAGCTACAACAAGGCAAGGCTTGACCGACAATTGCATGAAGAATCTGCTTAGGG
TTAGGCGTTTTGCGCTGCTTCGCGATGTACGGGCCAGATATACGCGTT
