>Addgene plasmid #106275 | pcDNA-CasE-p300-Flag | depositor partial sequence | sequence record 241851 | Etag-EcoCasE
ATGGGTGCCCCAGTTCCCTATCCCGACCCACTGGAGCCAAGGATGGCGCCTAAGAAGAAGCGCAAGGTGC
GGGGCATGTATCTCAGTAAAGTCATCATTGCCAGGGCCTGGAGCAGGGATCTTTACCAACTTCACCAGGG
ATTATGGCATTTATTTCCAAACAGACCGGATGCTGCTCGTGATTTTCTTTTTCATGTTGAGAAGCGAAAC
ACACCAGAAGGCTGTCATGTTTTATTGCAGTCAGCGCAAATGCCTGTTTCAACTGCCGTTGCGACAGTCA
TTAAAACTAAACAGGTTGAATTTCAACTTCAGGTTGGTGTTCCACTCTATTTTCGGCTTCGGGCAAATCC
GATCAAAACTATTCTCGACAATCAAAAGCGCCTGGACAGTAAAGGGAATATTAAACGCTGTCGGGTTCCG
TTAATAAAAGAAGCAGAACAAATCGCGTGGTTGCAACGTAAATTGGGCAATGCGGCGCGCGTTGAAGATG
TGCATCCCATATCGGAACGGCCACAGTATTTTTCTGGTGATGGTAAAAGTGGAAAGATCCAAACGGTTTG
CTTTGAAGGTGTGCTCACCATCAACGACGCGCCAGCGTTAATAGATCTTGTACAGCAAGGTATTGGGCCA
GCTAAATCGATGGGATGTGGCTTGCTATCTTTGGCTCCACTG
