>Addgene plasmid #106275 | pcDNA-CasE-p300-Flag | depositor partial sequence | sequence record 241852 | p300 core
ATTTTCAAACCAGAAGAACTACGACAGGCACTGATGCCAACTTTGGAGGCACTTTACCGTCAGGATCCAG
AATCCCTTCCCTTTCGTCAACCTGTGGACCCTCAGCTTTTAGGAATCCCTGATTACTTTGATATTGTGAA
GAGCCCCATGGATCTTTCTACCATTAAGAGGAAGTTAGACACTGGACAGTATCAGGAGCCCTGGCAGTAT
GTCGATGATATTTGGCTTATGTTCAATAATGCCTGGTTATATAACCGGAAAACATCACGGGTATACAAAT
ACTGCTCCAAGCTCTCTGAGGTCTTTGAACAAGAAATTGACCCAGTGATGCAAAGCCTTGGATACTGTTG
TGGCAGAAAGTTGGAGTTCTCTCCACAGACACTGTGTTGCTACGGCAAACAGTTGTGCACAATACCTCGT
GATGCCACTTATTACAGTTACCAGAACAGGTATCATTTCTGTGAGAAGTGTTTCAATGAGATCCAAGGGG
AGAGCGTTTCTTTGGGGGATGACCCTTCCCAGCCTCAAACTACAATAAATAAAGAACAATTTTCCAAGAG
AAAAAATGACACACTGGATCCTGAACTGTTTGTTGAATGTACAGAGTGCGGAAGAAAGATGCATCAGATC
TGTGTCCTTCACCATGAGATCATCTGGCCTGCTGGATTCGTCTGTGATGGCTGTTTAAAGAAAAGTGCAC
GAACTAGGAAAGAAAATAAGTTTTCTGCTAAAAGGTTGCCATCTACCAGACTTGGCACCTTTCTAGAGAA
TCGTGTGAATGACTTTCTGAGGCGACAGAATCACCCTGAGTCAGGAGAGGTCACTGTTAGAGTAGTTCAT
GCTTCTGACAAAACCGTGGAAGTAAAACCAGGCATGAAAGCAAGGTTTGTGGACAGTGGAGAGATGGCAG
AATCCTTTCCATACCGAACCAAAGCCCTCTTTGCCTTTGAAGAAATTGATGGTGTTGACCTGTGCTTCTT
TGGCATGCATGTTCAAGAGTATGGCTCTGACTGCCCTCCACCCAACCAGAGGAGAGTATACATATCTTAC
CTCGATAGTGTTCATTTCTTCCGTCCTAAATGCTTGAGGACTGCAGTCTATCATGAAATCCTAATTGGAT
ATTTAGAATATGTCAAGAAATTAGGTTACACAACAGGGCATATTTGGGCATGTCCACCAAGTGAGGGAGA
TGATTATATCTTCCATTGCCATCCTCCTGACCAGAAGATACCCAAGCCCAAGCGACTGCAGGAATGGTAC
AAAAAAATGCTTGACAAGGCTGTATCAGAGCGTATTGTCCATGACTACAAGGATATTTTTAAACAAGCTA
CTGAAGATAGATTAACAAGTGCAAAGGAATTGCCTTATTTCGAGGGTGATTTCTGGCCCAATGTTCTGGA
AGAAAGCATTAAGGAACTGGAACAGGAGGAAGAAGAGAGAAAACGAGAGGAAAACACCAGCAATGAAAGC
ACAGATGTGACCAAGGGAGACAGCAAAAATGCTAAAAAGAAGAATAATAAGAAAACCAGCAAAAATAAGA
GCAGCCTGAGTAGGGGCAACAAGAAGAAACCCGGGATGCCCAATGTATCTAACGACCTCTCACAGAAACT
ATATGCCACCATGGAGAAGCATAAAGAGGTCTTCTTTGTGATCCGCCTCATTGCTGGCCCTGCTGCCAAC
TCCCTGCCTCCCATTGTTGATCCTGATCCTCTCATCCCCTGCGATCTGATGGATGGTCGGGATGCGTTTC
TCACGCTGGCAAGGGACAAGCACCTGGAGTTCTCTTCACTCCGAAGAGCCCAGTGGTCCACCATGTGCAT
GCTGGTGGAGCTGCACACGCAGAGCCAGGAC
